>Addgene plasmid #171337 | pFTK065 | addgene full sequence | sequence record 351279 | Addgene NGS Result
GTGGCTCTTCAGTGGACGAAAGGGCCTCGTGATACGCCTATTTTTATAGGTTAATGTCATGATAATAATG
GTTTCTTAGACGTCAGGTGGCACTTTTCGGGGAAATGTGCGCGGAACCCCTATTTGTTTATTTTTCTAAA
TACATTCAAATATGTATCCGCTCATGAGACAATAACCCTGATAAATGCTTCAATAATATTGAAAAAGGAA
GAGTATGCGCTCACGCAACTGGTCCAGAACCTTGACCGAACGCAGCGGTGGTAACGGCGCAGTGGCGGTT
TTCATGGCTTGTTATGACTGTTTTTTTTTGGGGTACAGTCTATGCCTCGGGCATCCAAGCAGCAAGCGCG
TTACGCCGTGGGTCGATGTTTGATGTTATGGAGCAGCAACGATGTTACGCAGCAGGGCAGTCGCCCTAAA
ACAAAGTTAAACATCATGAGGGAAGCGGTGATCGCCGAAGTATCGACTCAACTATCAGAGGTAGTTGGCG
TCATCGAGCGCCATCTCGAACCGACGTTGCTGGCCGTACATTTGTACGGCTCCGCAGTGGATGGCGGCCT
GAAGCCACACAGCGATATTGATTTGCTGGTTACGGTGACCGTAAGGCTTGATGAAACAACGCGGCGAGCT
TTGATCAACGACCTTTTGGAAACTTCGGCTTCCCCTGGAGAGAGCGAGATTCTCCGCGCTGTAGAAGTCA
CCATTGTTGTGCACGACGACATCATTCCGTGGCGTTATCCAGCTAAGCGCGAACTGCAATTTGGAGAATG
GCAGCGCAATGACATTCTTGCAGGTATCTTCGAGCCAGCCACGATCGACATTGATCTGGCTATCTTGCTG
ACAAAAGCAAGAGAACATAGCGTTGCCTTGGTAGGTCCAGCGGCGGAGGAACTCTTTGATCCGGTTCCTG
AACAGGATCTATTTGAGGCGCTAAATGAAACCTTAACGCTATGGAACTCGCCGCCCGACTGGGCTGGCGA
TGAGCGAAATGTAGTGCTTACGTTGTCCCGCATTTGGTACAGCGCAGTAACCGGCAAAATCGCGCCGAAG
GATGTCGCTGCCGACTGGGCAATGGAGCGCCTGCCGGCCCAGTATCAGCCCGTCATACTTGAAGCTAGAC
AGGCTTATCTTGGACAAGAAGAAGATCGCTTGGCCTCGCGCGCAGATCAGTTGGAAGAATTTGTCCATTA
CGTAAAAGGCGAGATCACCAAGGTAGTCGGCAAATAACTGTCAGACCAAGTTTACTCATATATACTTTAG
ATTGATTTAAAACTTCATTTTTAATTTAAAAGGATCTAGGTGAAGATCCTTTTTGATAATCTCATGACCA
AAATCCCTTAACGTGAGTTTTCGTTCCACTGAGCGTCAGACCCCGTAGAAAAGATCAAAGGATCTTCTTG
AGATCCTTTTTTTCTGCGCGTAATCTGCTGCTTGCAAACAAAAAAACCACCGCTACCAGCGGTGGTTTGT
TTGCCGGATCAAGAGCTACCAACTCTTTTTCCGAAGGTAACTGGCTTCAGCAGAGCGCAGATACCAAATA
CTGTTCTTCTAGTGTAGCCGTAGTTAGGCCACCACTTCAAGAACTCTGTAGCACCGCCTACATACCTCGC
TCTGCTAATCCTGTTACCAGTGGCTGCTGCCAGTGGCGATAAGTCGTGTCTTACCGGGTTGGACTCAAGA
CGATAGTTACCGGATAAGGCGCAGCGGTCGGGCTGAACGGGGGGTTCGTGCACACAGCCCAGCTTGGAGC
GAACGACCTACACCGAACTGAGATACCTACAGCGTGAGCTATGAGAAAGCGCCACGCTTCCCGAAGGGAG
AAAGGCGGACAGGTATCCGGTAAGCGGCAGGGTCGGAACAGGAGAGCGCACGAGGGAGCTTCCAGGGGGA
AACGCCTGGTATCTTTATAGTCCTGTCGGGTTTCGCCACCTCTGACTTGAGCGTCGATTTTTGTGATGCT
CGTCAGGGGGGCGGAGCCTATGGAAAAACGCCAGCAACGCGGCCTTTTTACGGTTCCTGGCCTTTTGCTG
GCCTTTTGCTCACATGTTCTTTCCTGCGTTATCCCCTGATTCTGTGGATAACCGTATTACCGCCTTTGAG
TGAGCTGATACCGCTCGCCGCAGCCGAACGACCGAGCGCAGCGAGTCAGTGAGCGAGGAAGCGGAAGAGC
GCCCAATACGCAAACCGCCTCTCCCCGCGCGTTGGCCGATTCATTAATCACTCTGTGGTCTCAAGGTTTA
TCAATAAAGACATCGAGGAGTGCAATGCCATCATTGAGCAGTTTATCGACTACCTGCGCACCGGACAGGA
GATGCCGATGGAAATGGCGGATCAGGCGATTAACGTGGTGCCGGGCATGACGCCGAAAACCATTCTTCAC
GCCGGGCCGCCGATCCAGCCTGACTGGCTGAAATCGAATGGTTTTCATGAAATTGAAGCGGATGTTAACG
ATACCAGCCTCTTGCTGAGTGGAGATTTCGTGAGACCACGAA
Features (pLannotate 1.2.2; 7 found; start..end, strand, type, name):
    110..214     +  promoter       AmpR promoter: bla
    205..285     -  CDS            int (fragment): INT2_ECOLX - Protein inferred from homology: Swiss-Prot protein existence level 3. Putative integrase believed to be involved in the insertion of antibiotic resistance genes into plasmids and transposons. From Escherichia coli.
    373..429     +  CDS            GmR (fragment): gentamycin acetyltransferase; aacC1; confers resistance to gentamycin
    436..1224    +  CDS            aadA: S3AD_ECOLX - Experimental evidence at protein level: Swiss-Prot protein existence level 1. Mediates bacterial resistance to the antibiotics streptomycin and spectinomycin. From Escherichia coli.
   1398..1986    +  rep_origin     ori: high-copy-number ColE1/pMB1/pBR322/pUC origin of replication
   2169..2218    +  CDS            lacI (fragment): lac repressor; lacI; The lac repressor binds to the lac operator to inhibit transcription in E. coli. This inhibition can be relieved by adding lactose or isopropyl-β-D-thiogalactopyranoside (IPTG).
   2240..2476    +  CDS            B42 transcriptional activator: yeast transcriptional activator cretaed from E. coli genomic DNA fragments (Ma and Ptashne, 1987)
