[The description below was written by a language model from this plasmid's Addgene catalogue record and pLannotate feature annotations shown in this document.]
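Description:
pFTK065 is a level 0 (LVL0) part plasmid from the Fungal Modular Cloning ToolKit, a synthetic-biology collection for assembling genetic constructs in filamentous fungi. It is built on the pAGM1299 MoClo entry backbone and, at about 2.5 kb, is a minimal storage vector rather than an expression construct in its own right. It is propagated in E. coli from a high-copy ColE1/pUC-type origin and selected through aadA, which confers spectinomycin (and streptomycin) resistance and lies downstream of a bla-type promoter. The short integrase, gentamicin acetyltransferase and lacI fragments flagged in the annotation are probably remnants of the resistance cassette's integron origin and of the backbone's cloning region, not functional genes.

The payload is the B42 activation domain, annotated as a roughly 240 bp coding segment. B42 is an acidic transcriptional activator originally isolated from E. coli genomic DNA fragments that activate transcription in yeast. This sits awkwardly with the catalogue's generic species field, which lists fungal sources. The part is designated "for fusion", meaning it is formatted to be joined in frame with other coding parts, such as a DNA-binding domain, to build synthetic transcription factors. No promoter or terminator accompanies the part in the feature table, as expected for a level 0 module. In modular cloning systems, such parts are typically released by type IIS restriction enzymes and combined with promoter, coding and terminator modules into transcription units. However, the record does not state the flanking sites or overhangs for this plasmid, listing the cloning site as unknown. Its typical use is therefore as a building block for engineered transcriptional regulators in Penicillium, Aspergillus or related fungal hosts.
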