Addgene plasmid #171337: pFTK065
Purpose: Part Plasmid Entry Vector (LVL0) from the Fungal Modular Cloning ToolKit.
Depositing lab: Arnold Driessen. Depositing organization: University of Groningen. Publication: Modular Synthetic Biology Toolkit for Filamentous Fungi. Mozsik L, Pohl C, Meyer V, Bovenberg RAL, Nygard Y, Driessen AJM. ACS Synth Biol. 2021 Nov 2. doi: 10.1021/acssynbio.1c00260. PubMed 34726388.
Backbone
  Vector backbone: pAGM1299
  Vector type: Bacterial Expression, Yeast Expression, Synthetic Biology
Growth in bacteria
  Bacterial resistance: Spectinomycin, 50 μg/mL
  Growth temperature: 37°C
  Growth strain: DH5alpha
  Copy number: High Copy
Gene/Insert
  Gene/Insert name: B42 AD (for fusion)
  Species: Penicillium, Aspergillus, or other fungal sources
  Mutation: n/a
  Cloning method: Restriction Enzyme; 5′ cloning site Unknown (unknown if destroyed)
Terms and licenses: Academic/Nonprofit Terms; Industry Terms: Not Available to Industry
How to cite: pFTK065 was a gift from Arnold Driessen (Addgene plasmid # 171337 ; http://n2t.net/addgene:171337 ; RRID:Addgene_171337)
